Addgene plasmid #83376: Talin-TS
Purpose: FRET probe for measuring tension on Talin molecule
Depositing lab: Martin Schwartz. Depositing organization: Yale University. Publication: Talin tension sensor reveals novel features of focal adhesion force transmission and mechanosensitivity. Kumar A, Ouyang M, Van den Dries K, McGhee EJ, Tanaka K, Anderson MD, Groisman A, Goult BT, Anderson KI, Schwartz MA. J Cell Biol. 2016 May 9;213(3):371-83. doi: 10.1083/jcb.201510012. PubMed 27161398.
Backbone
  Vector backbone: pLPCX
  Vector type: Mammalian Expression, Retroviral
  Selectable markers: Puromycin
Growth in bacteria
  Bacterial resistance: Ampicillin, 100 μg/mL
  Growth temperature: 37°C
  Growth strain: NEB Stable
  Copy number: High Copy
Gene/Insert
  Gene/Insert name: Talin1
  Species: M. musculus (mouse)
  Insert size (bp): 9162
  Mutation: Tension sensor module is inserted between V447 and A448
  GenBank ID: 21894
  Entrez Gene: Tln1 (a.k.a. Tln)
  Promoter: CMV
  Tag / fusion protein: EGFP-F40-tagRFP (tension sensor module)
  Cloning method: Restriction Enzyme; 5′ cloning site EcoRI (not destroyed); 3′ cloning site ClaI (not destroyed)
  Sequencing primers: 5′ CMV-F; 3′ LNCX-3
Terms and licenses: Academic/Nonprofit Terms; Industry Terms: Not Available to Industry
Depositor comments: XhoI RE site in the vector backbone is disrupted. F40 refers to the 40-aa peptide (GPGGA)8 derived from the elastic spider silk protein flagelliform
How to cite: Talin-TS was a gift from Martin Schwartz (Addgene plasmid # 83376 ; http://n2t.net/addgene:83376 ; RRID:Addgene_83376)
