[The description below was written by a language model from this plasmid's Addgene catalogue record and pLannotate feature annotations shown in this document.]
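Description:
Talin-TS is a retroviral mammalian expression plasmid built on the pLPCX backbone that encodes a FRET-based tension sensor version of mouse talin-1 (Tln1). In bacteria it is maintained through a high-copy ColE1/pUC-type origin and selected with ampicillin via the β-lactamase gene. The viral portion follows the usual Moloney-type layout: a 5' LTR region, a packaging signal (Ψ) extending into a truncated, start-codon-less gag segment that allows the transcript to be encapsidated, and a full 3' LTR. Between the LTRs sits a puromycin N-acetyltransferase gene, presumably expressed from the 5' LTR, for selecting transduced or transfected mammalian cells, followed by an internal CMV enhancer/promoter that drives the insert. The feature table also annotates two loxP sites within the bom region of the bacterial backbone; the record gives no function for them. The depositor notes that an XhoI site in the backbone has been disrupted.

The roughly 9.2 kb insert, cloned between EcoRI and ClaI, is annotated as a single open reading frame labelled Tln1, but according to the catalogue it carries an internal tension sensor module inserted between V447 and A448 of talin. The module consists of EGFP and tagRFP joined by F40, a 40-residue elastic peptide of eight repeats derived from the spider silk protein flagelliform. The linker acts as a molecular spring: when mechanical load is transmitted across talin, the linker stretches, the two fluorophores separate, and FRET efficiency falls. The construct is therefore used to measure tension on talin molecules in living cells, for example in studies of force transmission and mechanosensing at focal adhesions.
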