Features (pLannotate 1.2.2; 22 found; start..end, strand, type, name):
      3..110     +  LTR            3' LTR (ΔU3) (fragment): self-inactivating 3' long terminal repeat (LTR) from Moloney murine leukemia virus
    127..184     +  LTR            LTR (fragment): long terminal repeat from Moloney murine leukemia virus
    198..261     +  LTR            LTR (fragment): long terminal repeat from Moloney murine leukemia virus
    414..589     +  LTR            5' LTR (truncated): truncated long terminal repeat from Moloney murine sarcoma virus
    711..985     +  misc_feature   MESV Ψ (fragment): packaging signal of murine embryonic stem cell virus
   1052..1468    +  CDS            gag (truncated): truncated Moloney murine leukemia virus (MMLV) gag gene lacking the start codon
   1475..1492    +  misc_feature   MCS (fragment): pBluescript multiple cloning site
   1566..2165    +  CDS            PuroR: puromycin N-acetyltransferase; pac from Streptomyces; confers resistance to puromycin
   2215..2280    +  CDS            dmpM (fragment): DMPM_STRAD - Protein inferred from homology: Swiss-Prot protein existence level 3. From Streptomyces alboniger.
   2340..2643    +  enhancer       CMV enhancer: human cytomegalovirus immediate early enhancer
   2644..2847    +  promoter       CMV promoter: human cytomegalovirus (CMV) immediate early promoter
   2870..2896    +  misc_feature   MCS (fragment): multiple cloning site
   2912..12070   +  CDS            Tln1: TLN1_MOUSE - Also known as Tln. Experimental evidence at protein level: Swiss-Prot protein existence level 1. Probably involved in connections of major cytoskeletal structures to the plasma membrane. High molecular weight cytoskeletal protein concentrated at regions of cell-substratum contact and, in lymphocytes, at cell-cell contacts. From Mus musculus (Mouse).
  12119..12712   +  LTR            LTR: long terminal repeat from Moloney murine leukemia virus
  12781..12821   +  CDS            rop (fragment): Rop protein, which maintains plasmids at low copy number; rop
  12923..12961   +  misc_feature   bom (fragment): basis of mobility region from pBR322
  12965..12998   -  protein_bind   loxP: Cre-mediated recombination occurs in the 8-bp core sequence (GCATACAT). Cre recombinase
  13058..13091   -  protein_bind   loxP: Cre-mediated recombination occurs in the 8-bp core sequence (GCATACAT). Cre recombinase
  13095..13196   +  misc_feature   bom (fragment): basis of mobility region from pBR322
  13382..13970   -  rep_origin     ori: high-copy-number ColE1/pMB1/pBR322/pUC origin of replication
  14141..15001   -  CDS            AmpR: β-lactamase; bla; confers resistance to ampicillin, carbenicillin, and related antibiotics
  15002..15106   -  promoter       AmpR promoter: bla
>Addgene plasmid #83376 | Talin-TS | depositor full sequence | sequence record 158760 | Talin-TS sequence 15380 bps
TTTGAAAGACCCCACCCGTAGGTGGCAAGCTAGCTTAAGTAACGCCACTTTGCAAGGCATGGAAAAATAC
ATAACTGAGAATAGAAAAGTTCAGATCAAGGTCAGGAACAAAGAAACAGCTGAATACCAAACAGGATATC
TGTGGTAAGCGGTTCCTGCCCCGGCTCAGGGCCAAGAACAGATGAGACAGCTGAGTGATGGGCCAAACAG
GATATCTGTGGTAAGCAGTTCCTGCCCCGGCTCGGGGCCAAGAACAGATGGTCCCCAGATGCGGTCCAGC
CCTCAGCAGTTTCTAGTGAATCATCAGATGTTTCCAGGGTGCCCCAAGGACCTGAAAATGACCCTGTACC
TTATTTGAACTAACCAATCAGTTCGCTTCTCGCTTCTGTTCGCGCGCTTCCGCTCTCCGAGCTCAATAAA
AGAGCCCACAACCCCTCACTCGGCGCGCCAGTCTTCCGATAGACTGCGTCGCCCGGGTACCCGTATTCCC
AATAAAGCCTCTTGCTGTTTGCATCCGAATCGTGGTCTCGCTGTTCCTTGGGAGGGTCTCCTCTGAGTGA
TTGACTACCCACGACGGGGGTCTTTCATTTGGGGGCTCGTCCGGGATTTGGAGACCCCTGCCCAGGGACC
ACCGACCCACCACCGGGAGGTAAGCTGGCCAGCAACTTATCTGTGTCTGTCCGATTGTCTAGTGTCTATG
TTTGATGTTATGCGCCTGCGTCTGTACTAGTTAGCTAACTAGCTCTGTATCTGGCGGACCCGTGGTGGAA
CTGACGAGTTCTGAACACCCGGCCGCAACCCTGGGAGACGTCCCAGGGACTTTGGGGGCCGTTTTTGTGG
CCCGACCTGAGGAAGGGAGTCGATGTGGAATCCGACCCCGTCAGGATATGTGGTTCTGGTAGGAGACGAG
AACCTAAAACAGTTCCCGCCTCCGTCTGAATTTTTGCTTTCGGTTTGGAACCGAAGCCGCGCGTCTTGTC
TGCTGCAGCGCTGCAGCATCGTTCTGTGTTGTCTCTGTCTGACTGTGTTTCTGTATTTGTCTGAAAATTA
GGGCCAGACTGTTACCACTCCCTTAAGTTTGACCTTAGGTCACTGGAAAGATGTCGAGCGGATCGCTCAC
AACCAGTCGGTAGATGTCAAGAAGAGACGTTGGGTTACCTTCTGCTCTGCAGAATGGCCAACCTTTAACG
TCGGATGGCCGCGAGACGGCACCTTTAACCGAGACCTCATCACCCAGGTTAAGATCAAGGTCTTTTCACC
TGGCCCGCATGGACACCCAGACCAGGTCCCCTACATCGTGACCTGGGAAGCCTTGGCTTTTGACCCCCCT
CCCTGGGTCAAGCCCTTTGTACACCCTAAGCCTCCGCCTCCTCTTCCTCCATCCGCCCCGTCTCTCCCCC
TTGAACCTCCTCGTTCGACCCCGCCTCGATCCTCCCTTTATCCAGCCCTCACTCCTTCTCTAGGCGCCGG
AATTGATCCCCCGGGCTGCAGGTCGGCCGCCACGACCGGTGCCGCCACCATCCCCTGACCCACGCCCCTG
ACCCCTCACAAGGAGACGACCTTCCATGACCGAGTACAAGCCCACGGTGCGCCTCGCCACCCGCGACGAC
GTCCCCCGGGCCGTACGCACCCTCGCCGCCGCGTTCGCCGACTACCCCGCCACGCGCCACACCGTCGACC
CGGACCGCCACATCGAGCGGGTCACCGAGCTGCAAGAACTCTTCCTCACGCGCGTCGGGCTCGACATCGG
CAAGGTGTGGGTCGCGGACGACGGCGCCGCGGTGGCGGTCTGGACCACGCCGGAGAGCGTCGAAGCGGGG
GCGGTGTTCGCCGAGATCGGCCCGCGCATGGCCGAGTTGAGCGGTTCCCGGCTGGCCGCGCAGCAACAGA
TGGAAGGCCTCCTGGCGCCGCACCGGCCCAAGGAGCCCGCGTGGTTCCTGGCCACCGTCGGCGTCTCGCC
CGACCACCAGGGCAAGGGTCTGGGCAGCGCCGTCGTGCTCCCCGGAGTGGAGGCGGCCGAGCGCGCCGGG
GTGCCCGCCTTCCTGGAGACCTCCGCGCCCCGCAACCTCCCCTTCTACGAGCGGCTCGGCTTCACCGTCA
CCGCCGACGTCGAGTGCCCGAAGGACCGCGCGACCTGGTGCATGACCCGCAAGCCCGGTGCCTGACGCCC
GCCCCACGACCCGCAGCGCCCGACCGAAAGGAGCGCACGACCCCATGGCTCCGACCGAAGCCGACCCGGG
CGGCCCCGCCGACCCCGCACCCGCCCCCGAGGCCCACCGACTCTAGTAATAGTAATCAATTACGGGGTCA
TTAGTTCATAGCCCATATATGGAGTTCCGCGTTACATAACTTACGGTAAATGGCCCGCCTGGCTGACCGC
CCAACGACCCCCGCCCATTGACGTCAATAATGACGTATGTTCCCATAGTAACGCCAATAGGGACTTTCCA
TTGACGTCAATGGGTGGAGTATTTACGGTAAACTGCCCACTTGGCAGTACATCAAGTGTATCATATGCCA
AGTACGCCCCCTATTGACGTCAATGACGGTAAATGGCCCGCCTGGCATTATGCCCAGTACATGACCTTAT
GGGACTTTCCTACTTGGCAGTACATCTACGTATTAGTCATCGCTATTACCATGGTGATGCGGTTTTGGCA
GTACATCAATGGGCGTGGATAGCGGTTTGACTCACGGGGATTTCCAAGTCTCCACCCCATTGACGTCAAT
GGGAGTTTGTTTTGGCACCAAAATCAACGGGACTTTCCAAAATGTCGTAACAACTCCGCCCCATTGACGC
AAATGGGCGGTAGGCGTGTACGGTGGGAGGTCTATATAAGCAGAGCTGGTTTAGTGAACCGTCAGATCCG
CTAGCGCTACCGGACTCAGATCTCGAAGCTTCGAATTCACCATGGTTGCGCTTTCGCTGAAGATTAGCAT
TGGGAATGTGGTGAAGACGATGCAATTTGAGCCATCTACCATGGTGTACGACGCCTGCCGCATGATTCGT
GAGCGGATCCCAGAGGCCCTGGCTGGCCCTCCCAACGACTTTGGGCTCTTTCTGTCAGATGATGACCCCA
AAAAAGGCATCTGGCTAGAGGCTGGGAAAGCTTTGGACTACTACATGCTCCGAAATGGGGACACCATGGA
GTACAGAAAAAAGCAGAGACCCCTGAAGATCCGGATGTTAGACGGAACGGTGAAGACTATCATGGTGGAT
GACTCCAAGACCGTCACAGACATGCTCATGACCATTTGTGCCCGAATTGGTATCACCAACCATGATGAGT
ATTCACTGGTTCGAGAGCTGATGGAAGAAAAGAAAGATGAGGGGACAGGGACCCTGAGAAAAGACAAGAC
CCTACTGCGAGATGAAAAGAAGATGGAGAAGCTAAAGCAGAAGTTGCACACAGACGATGAGTTGAACTGG
CTGGACCATGGGCGGACACTGAGGGAACAGGGAGTGGAAGAGCATGAGACGTTGCTGCTGCGGAGAAAGT
TCTTCTACTCAGACCAGAATGTGGATTCCCGAGACCCTGTACAGCTGAACCTTCTCTATGTGCAGGCACG
AGATGACATCCTGAATGGCTCCCATCCTGTCTCCTTTGACAAGGCCTGTGAATTTGCAGGCTTCCAGTGC
CAGATCCAGTTTGGACCTCACAATGAACAGAAGCACAAGGCTGGCTTCCTTGACCTGAAGGACTTCCTGC
CCAAGGAGTATGTGAAGCAGAAGGGAGAGCGTAAGATCTTTCAGGCACACAAGAATTGTGGGCAGATGAG
TGAAATTGAGGCCAAGGTACGCTACGTGAAGCTGGCCCGTTCCCTCAAGACTTACGGTGTCTCCTTCTTC
CTAGTCAAGGAAAAGATGAAGGGGAAGAATAAACTGGTGCCCAGGCTGTTGGGCATCACTAAGGAGTGTG
TGATGCGTGTGGATGAGAAGACCAAGGAGGTGATTCAGGAATGGAGCCTCACCAACATCAAACGCTGGGC
TGCCTCTCCCAAGAGCTTTACTCTGGACTTTGGAGACTATCAGGATGGCTACTACTCAGTACAGACGACA
GAAGGCGAGCAGATCGCACAGCTCATTGCTGGCTACATAGATATCATCCTTAAGAAGAAAAAAAGCAAGG
ACCATTTTGGGCTGGAGGGAGATGAAGAGTCTACTATGTTGGAGGACTCAGTGTCTCCCAAAAAGTCAAC
AGTCCTTCAGCAGCAGTACAACCGAGTGGGGAAAGTGGAGCACGGCTCTGTGGTCGAGATGGTGAGCAAG
GGCGAGGAGCTGTTCACCGGGGTGGTGCCCATCCTGGTCGAGCTGGACGGCGACGTAAACGGCCACAAGT
TCAGCGTGTCCGGCGAGGGCGAGGGCGATGCCACCTACGGCAAGCTGACCCTGAAGTTCATCTGCACCAC
CGGCAAGCTGCCCGTGCCCTGGCCCACCCTCGTGACCACCCTGACCTACGGCGTGCAGTGCTTCAGCCGC
TACCCCGACCACATGAAGCAGCACGACTTCTTCAAGTCCGCCATGCCCGAAGGCTACGTCCAGGAGCGCA
CCATCTTCTTCAAGGACGACGGCAACTACAAGACCCGCGCCGAGGTGAAGTTCGAGGGCGACACCCTGGT
GAACCGCATCGAGCTGAAGGGCATCGACTTCAAGGAGGACGGCAACATCCTGGGGCACAAGCTGGAGTAC
AACTACAACAGCCACAACGTCTATATCATGGCCGACAAGCAGAAGAACGGCATCAAGGTGAACTTCAAGA
TCCGCCACAACATCGAGGACGGCAGCGTGCAGCTCGCCGACCACTACCAGCAGAACACCCCCATCGGCGA
CGGCCCCGTGCTGCTGCCCGACAACCACTACCTGAGCACCCAGTCCGCCCTGAGCAAAGACCCCAACGAG
AAGCGCGATCACATGGTCCTGCTGGAGTTCGTGACCGCCGCCGGGGGGCCCGGTGGTGCAGGACCAGGTG
GTGCAGGTCCAGGTGGTGCAGGACCAGGTGGTGCAGGACCTGGTGGTGCAGGTCCAGGTGGTGCAGGTCC
AGGTGGTGCAGGTCCAGGTGGTGCTCATATGGTGTCTAAGGGCGAAGAGCTGATTAAGGAGAACATGCAC
ATGAAGCTGTACATGGAGGGCACCGTGAACAACCACCACTTCAAGTGCACATCCGAGGGCGAAGGCAAGC
CCTACGAGGGCACCCAGACCATGAGAATCAAGGTGGTCGAGGGCGGCCCTCTCCCCTTCGCCTTCGACAT
CCTGGCTACCAGCTTCATGTACGGCAGCAGAACCTTCATCAACCACACCCAGGGCATCCCCGACTTCTTT
AAGCAGTCCTTCCCTGAGGGCTTCACATGGGAGAGAGTCACCACATACGAAGACGGGGGCGTGCTGACCG
CTACCCAGGACACCAGCCTCCAGGACGGCTGCCTCATCTACAACGTCAAGATCAGAGGGGTGAACTTCCC
ATCCAACGGCCCTGTGATGCAGAAGAAAACACTCGGCTGGGAGGCCAACACCGAGATGCTGTACCCCGCT
GACGGCGGCCTGGAAGGCAGAAGCGACATGGCCCTGAAGCTCGTGGGCGGGGGCCACCTGATCTGCAACT
TCAAGACCACATACAGATCCAAGAAACCCGCTAAGAACCTCAAGATGCCCGGCGTCTACTATGTGGACCA
CAGACTGGAAAGAATCAAGGAGGCCGACAAAGAGACCTACGTCGAGCAGCACGAGGTGGCTGTGGCCAGA
TACTGCGACCTCCCTAGCAAACTGGGGCACAAACTTAATGCGGCCGCGGCTCTGCCAGCCATCATGCGCT
CTGGAGCCTCTGGTCCTGAGAATTTCCAGGTGGGGAGCATGCCACCTGCCCAGCAGCAGATCACCAGTGG
CCAGATGCACCGAGGACACATGCCACCTCTGACTTCAGCCCAGCAGGCGCTCACTGGAACCATTAACTCC
AGCATGCAGGCTGTGCAGGCTGCCCAGGCCACTCTGGATGACTTTGAGACTCTACCCCCTCTTGGCCAGG
ATGCTGCCTCCAAAGCTTGGCGTAAGAACAAGATGGATGAATCAAAGCATGAGATCCACTCCCAGGTAGA
TGCCATCACAGCTGGCACTGCCTCTGTGGTAAACCTGACAGCAGGAGATCCTGCAGAGACAGACTATACA
GCAGTGGGCTGTGCAGTCACCACCATCTCTTCCAACCTGACGGAGATGTCCCGTGGGGTGAAGCTATTGG
CTGCCCTGCTGGAGGATGAAGGCGGCAATGGCCGGCCCCTTCTGCAAGCAGCAAAGGGCCTTGCAGGGGC
TGTGTCGGAACTGCTTCGCAGTGCTCAGCCCGCCAGCGCTGAGCCTCGTCAGAACCTGCTGCAGGCAGCC
GGGAACGTGGGCCAGGCCAGTGGGGAGCTGTTGCAGCAAATTGGGGAAAGTGACACTGACCCCCACTTCC
AGGATGTTCTAATGCAGCTAGCAAACGCAGTGGCAAGTGCTGCAGCCGCCCTGGTCCTCAAGGCCAAGAG
TGTGGCCCAGCGCACAGAGGATTCCGGGCTTCAGACCCAAGTGATTGCTGCAGCTACGCAATGTGCTCTG
TCCACTTCCCAGCTGGTGGCCTGTACCAAGGTGGTAGCACCTACAATCAGCTCACCTGTGTGCCAAGAAC
AGCTAGTCGAGGCTGGGCGACTGGTGGCCAAAGCTGTGGAGGGCTGTGTGTCTGCCTCGCAAGCAGCTAC
AGAAGATGGACAGCTGCTTCGAGGGGTAGGAGCAGCAGCCACGGCTGTCACCCAGGCCCTCAATGAGCTG
CTGCAGCACGTGAAGGCCCACGCCACCGGAGCTGGGCCTGCCGGTCGGTATGACCAAGCCACTGATACCA
TCCTCACCGTCACTGAAAACATCTTCAGCTCCATGGGTGATGCTGGGGAGATGGTGCGCCAGGCCCGCAT
CCTGGCCCAAGCCACCTCAGACCTGGTCAATGCTATCAAGGCCGATGCTGAGGGGGAGAGTGATCTGGAG
AACTCTAGAAAGCTCCTGAGTGCTGCCAAGATCCTCGCTGATGCCACCGCCAAGATGGTGGAGGCGGCCA
AGGGAGCAGCCGCCCACCCTGACAGTGAGGAACAGCAGCAGCGACTGCGTGAAGCAGCTGAGGGGCTTCG
CATGGCCACCAATGCAGCTGCGCAGAACGCCATCAAGAAGAAGTTGGTGCAGCGCCTGGAGCATGCAGCC
AAGCAAGCTGCAGCCTCTGCAACACAGACCATTGCTGCAGCCCAACATGCAGCCTCTGCCCCCAAGGCCT
CTGCGGGCCCCCAGCCCCTACTGGTGCAGAGCTGTAAGGCCGTGGCAGAGCAGATTCCGTTGCTGGTGCA
GGGTGTCCGAGGAAGTCAAGCTCAGCCTGACAGCCCTAGTGCTCAGCTCGCCCTCATTGCTGCCAGCCAG
AGCTTCCTGCAGCCAGGTGGGAAGATGGTGGCAGCGGCAAAAGCCTCAGTGCCAACAATTCAGGACCAGG
CTTCAGCGATGCAGCTGAGTCAGTGCGCAAAGAACCTAGGCACTGCCCTGGCCGAGCTGCGCACTGCTGC
TCAGAAGGCTCAGGAGGCATGTGGACCTTTGGAGATGGATTCTGCACTGAGTGTTGTACAAAATCTAGAG
AAAGACCTACAGGAAATAAAAGCAGCAGCTCGAGATGGCAAGCTTAAGCCCTTACCTGGGGAAACAATGG
AGAAGTGTACCCAAGATCTTGGCAACAGCACCAAAGCGGTGAGCTCTGCCATCGCCAAGCTGCTGGGGGA
GATTGCCCAGGGCAATGAGAACTATGCAGGTATTGCAGCTCGGGATGTAGCTGGTGGACTAAGGTCACTA
GCCCAGGCTGCGCGGGGTGTGGCTGCGCTGACATCAGATCCTGCAGTGCAGGCCATTGTGCTTGACACAG
CCAGCGACGTTCTGGACAAGGCCAGCAGCCTCATTGAAGAGGCAAAAAAAGCATCTGGACACCCAGGGGA
CCCAGAAAGCCAGCAAAGGCTTGCTCAGGTAGCTAAAGCAGTGACCCAAGCCCTGAACCGCTGTGTCAGC
TGCCTGCCTGGCCAAAGAGACGTGGATAATGCCCTACGAGCCGTTGGAGATGCCAGCAAGCGACTCCTGA
GTGACTTGCTTCCTCCAAGCACGGGGACATTTCAAGAAGCACAGAGCCGATTGAATGAAGCTGCAGCTGG
GTTAAATCAGGCCGCCACAGAACTGGTGCAAGCCTCCCGAGGAACTCCTCAGGACCTGGCTCGGGCCTCC
GGCCGATTTGGACAGGACTTCAGCACCTTCCTGGAAGCTGGTGTGGAGATGGCCGGACAGGCCCCGAGCC
AGGAGGACCGAGCCCAGGTGGTGTCCAACCTGAAGGGCATATCCATGTCTTCAAGCAAACTTCTCCTTGC
CGCTAAGGCCTTGTCCACAGACCCTGCTTCTCCCAACCTCAAGAGTCAGCTGGCTGCGGCTGCCCGGGCA
GTGACGGACAGCATCAACCAGCTCATCACCATGTGCACCCAGCAGGCACCTGGCCAGAAGGAGTGTGACA
ATGCACTTCGGCAGCTAGAGACAGTCCGAGAACTCCTGGAGAATCCAGTCCAGCCCATCAACGACATGTC
CTACTTCGGTTGCTTGGACAGTGTCATGGAGAACTCCAAGGTCCTAGGTGAGGCCATGACTGGCATCTCC
CAAAATGCCAAGAATGGAAATCTGCCGGAGTTTGGAGATGCCATTGCCACAGCCTCCAAGGCTCTCTGTG
GCTTCACGGAGGCAGCCGCACAGGCAGCATATCTAGTTGGTGTCTCTGACCCCAACAGCCAAGCTGGACA
GCAAGGACTGGTGGAACCCACACAGTTTGCCCGTGCAAACCAGGCAATTCAGATGGCCTGTCAGAGTCTG
GGGGAGCCTGGCTGTACCCAGGCCCAGGTGTTATCTGCAGCCACTATTGTAGCCAAACACACATCTGCAT
TGTGTAACAGCTGTCGCCTGGCTTCCGCTAGGACTGCCAATCCCACTGCCAAGCGCCAGTTTGTACAGTC
AGCCAAGGAGGTGGCCAACAGTACAGCCAATCTTGTCAAGACCATCAAGGCACTAGATGGGGACTTCACA
GAAGAGAACCGTGCCCAGTGCCGAGCAGCCACAGCCCCTCTGCTGGAAGCTGTGGATAACCTGAGTGCCT
TTGCCTCCAACCCTGAGTTCTCCAGCGTCCCTGCCCAGATCAGCCCTGAGGGCAGAGCAGCCATGGAGCC
CATTGTAATCTCTGCTAAGACAATGTTGGAGAGTGCTGGAGGGCTCATCCAGACAGCTCGGGCGTTAGCA
GTCAATCCCCGAGACCCCCCACGTTGGTCTGTGCTAGCTGGCCACTCTCGGACTGTCTCAGATTCCATCA
AGAAACTTATTACAAGCATGAGGGACAAAGCCCCAGGGCAGCTGGAGTGTGAGACAGCCATTGCGGCTCT
GAACAGCTGCTTGCGGGACCTAGATCAGGCTTCGCTTGCCGCTGTCAGCCAGCAGCTTGCTCCCCGTGAA
GGAATCTCTCAAGAGGCTTTGCACACCCAGATGCTCACTGCAGTGCAAGAAATTTCTCATCTCATTGAGC
CGCTGGCCAGCGCTGCTCGGGCTGAAGCCTCCCAGCTGGGACACAAGGTGTCCCAAATGGCCCAGTACTT
TGAACCACTCACCCTGGCTGCAGTGGGTGCTGCGTCTAAGACCCTGAGCCACCCGCAGCAGATGGCACTT
CTGGACCAGACTAAAACGTTGGCAGAGTCTGCCTTGCAGTTGCTATATACTGCCAAGGAGGCTGGTGGTA
ACCCCAAGCAAGCAGCACACACCCAGGAAGCCCTGGAGGAGGCTGTGCAGATGATGACAGAGGCCGTAGA
AGACCTGACGACGACCCTCAACGAAGCAGCCAGTGCTGCAGGAGTCGTTGGCGGCATGGTGGACTCTATC
ACTCAGGCCATCAACCAGCTAGATGAAGGACCTATGGGTGACCCAGAAGGCTCATTCGTAGATTACCAGA
CAACCATGGTGAGGACAGCCAAGGCCATTGCTGTCACTGTTCAGGAGATGGTAACCAAGTCAAACACCAG
CCCTGAAGAGCTAGGCCCTCTTGCCAACCAGCTGACCAGTGACTATGGCCGACTGGCCTCACAAGCCAAG
CCTGCAGCTGTGGCTGCTGAAAATGAAGAGATAGGCGCTCACATCAAACACCGAGTACAGGAGCTGGGCC
ATGGCTGCTCTGCTCTGGTCACCAAGGCAGGTGCCTTGCAGTGTAGCCCCAGTGATGTCTACACCAAGAA
GGAGCTCATAGAGTGTGCCCGCAGAGTGTCAGAGAAGGTCTCCCATGTTCTGGCTGCACTCCAGGCTGGG
AATCGTGGTACCCAGGCCTGCATTACAGCAGCCAGTGCTGTGTCTGGTATCATTGCTGACCTCGACACCA
CCATCATGTTCGCTACTGCTGGCACACTTAACCGTGAGGGTGCTGAAACTTTTGCTGACCACCGGGAGGG
TATCTTAAAGACAGCAAAGGTTCTTGTGGAGGACACCAAGGTCCTAGTGCAGAATGCAGCTGGGAGCCAG
GAGAAGTTGGCACAAGCCGCCCAGTCCTCCGTGGCCACCATTACCCGCCTCGCTGATGTGGTCAAGCTCG
GTGCAGCCAGCCTAGGAGCCGAAGACCCTGAAACTCAGGTGGTGCTGATCAATGCAGTAAAGGACGTAGC
CAAGGCCCTGGGTGACCTCATCAGCGCTACGAAGGCTGCAGCGGGCAAAGTTGGGGATGACCCTGCAGTG
TGGCAGCTCAAGAACTCTGCCAAGGTGATGGTGACCAATGTGACATCATTGCTCAAGACAGTGAAGGCTG
TGGAAGATGAGGCCACCAAAGGCACACGGGCCCTAGAGGCAACCACAGAGCACATACGTCAGGAACTGGC
GGTCTTCTGTTCCCCAGAGCCACCTGCCAAGACCTCTACCCCTGAAGACTTCATCCGAATGACCAAGGGT
ATTACTATGGCAACAGCCAAAGCCGTTGCTGCTGGCAATTCCTGTCGACAGGAAGATGTCATTGCCACAG
CCAATCTGAGCCGACGGGCTATTGCGGACATGCTTCGGGCTTGCAAGGAAGCAGCTTTCCACCCAGAAGT
GGCGCCTGATGTACGGCTCCGAGCCCTGCACTATGGCCGGGAGTGTGCCAATGGTTACCTGGAACTGCTG
GACCACGTGCTGCTGACCCTTCAGAAGCCAAACCCAGACCTGAAGCAGCAGCTAACTGGACACTCAAAGC
GGGTTGCTGGCTCTGTGACTGAGCTCATCCAGGCTGCTGAAGCCATGAAAGGAACAGAGTGGGTGGACCC
AGAGGACCCTACTGTCATTGCTGAGAATGAGCTCTTGGGAGCCGCAGCCGCCATCGAGGCTGCAGCCAAG
AAGCTGGAGCAGCTGAAGCCCAGGGCCAAACCCAAGGAGGCGGATGAGTCCTTGAACTTTGAGGAACAAA
TCCTAGAAGCTGCCAAGTCCATCGCTGCAGCCACCAGTGCACTGGTAAAGGCTGCGTCAGCAGCCCAGAG
GGAGCTGGTGGCTCAAGGAAAGGTGGGCGCCATTCCAGCCAATGCACTGGATGATGGGCAGTGGTCGCAG
GGCCTCATTTCCGCTGCCCGTATGGTGGCTGCGGCCACCAACAATCTGTGTGAAGCAGCTAACGCAGCTG
TCCAGGGCCATGCTAGCCAGGAGAAACTCATTTCCTCAGCCAAGCAAGTAGCTGCCTCCACAGCTCAGCT
CCTGGTAGCTTGCAAGGTCAAAGCAGATCAGGACTCTGAGGCAATGAAACGGCTCCAGGCTGCTGGCAAT
GCAGTGAAGAGGGCCTCAGATAACCTGGTAAAGGCGGCCCAGAAAGCTGCAGCCTTCGAAGACCAGGAGA
ATGAGACGGTGGTGGTGAAGGAGAAAATGGTTGGGGGCATTGCCCAGATTATCGCAGCACAGGAAGAGAT
GCTTCGGAAGGAACGAGAGCTGGAAGAGGCTCGGAAAAAGCTCGCCCAGATCCGGCAGCAGCAGTACAAG
TTCTTGCCTTCAGAGCTTCGAGACGAGCACTAAATCGATAAAATAAAAGATTTTATTTAGTCTCCAGAAA
AAGGGGGGAATGAAAGACCCCACCTGTAGGTTTGGCAAGCTAGCTTAAGTAACGCCATTTTGCAAGGCAT
GGAAAAATACATAACTGAGAATAGAGAAGTTCAGATCAAGGTCAGGAACAGATGGAACAGCTGAATATGG
GCCAAACAGGATATCTGTGGTAAGCAGTTCCTGCCCCGGCTCAGGGCCAAGAACAGATGGAACAGCTGAA
TATGGGCCAAACAGGATATCTGTGGTAAGCAGTTCCTGCCCCGGCTCAGGGCCAAGAACAGATGGTCCCC
AGATGCGGTCCAGCCCTCAGCAGTTTCTAGAGAACCATCAGATGTTTCCAGGGTGCCCCAAGGACCTGAA
ATGACCCTGTGCCTTATTTGAACTAACCAATCAGTTCGCTTCTCGCTTCTGTTCGCGCGCTTCTGCTCCC
CGAGCTCAATAAAAGAGCCCACAACCCCTCACTCGGGGCGCCAGTCCTCCGATTGACTGAGTCGCCCGGG
TACCCGTGTATCCAATAAACCCTCTTGCAGTTGCATCCGACTTGTGGTCTCGCTGTTCCTTGGGAGGGTC
TCCTCTGAGTGATTGACTACCCGTCAGCGGGGGTCTTTCATTTGGGGGCTCGTCCGGGATCGGGAGACCC
CTGCCCAGGGACCACCGACCCACCACCGGGAGGTAAGCTGGCTGCCTCGCGCGTTTCGGTGATGACGGTG
AAAACCTCTGACACATGCAGCTCCCGGAGACGGTCACAGCTTGTCTGTAAGCGGATGCCGGGAGCAGACA
AGCCCGTCAGGGCGCGTCAGCGGGTGTTGGCGGGTGTCGGGGCGCAGCCATGACCCAGTCACGTAGCGAT
AGCGGAGTGTACTGATAACTTCGTATAATGTATGCTATACGAAGTTATTAGGTCTGAAGAGGAGTTTACG
TCCAGCCAAGCTAGGGCCGCGATCCGGAACCCTTAATATAACTTCGTATAATGTATGCTATACGAAGTTA
TCAGTACTGGCTTAACTATGCGGCATCAGAGCAGATTGTACTGAGAGTGCACCATATGCGGTGTGAAATA
CCGCACAGATGCGTAAGGAGAAAATACCGCATCAGGCGCTCTTCCGCTTCCTCGCTCACTGACTCGCTGC
GCTCGGTCGTTCGGCTGCGGCGAGCGGTATCAGCTCACTCAAAGGCGGTAATACGGTTATCCACAGAATC
AGGGGATAACGCAGGAAAGAACATGTGAGCAAAAGGCCAGCAAAAGGCCAGGAACCGTAAAAAGGCCGCG
TTGCTGGCGTTTTTCCATAGGCTCCGCCCCCCTGACGAGCATCACAAAAATCGACGCTCAAGTCAGAGGT
GGCGAAACCCGACAGGACTATAAAGATACCAGGCGTTTCCCCCTGGAAGCTCCCTCGTGCGCTCTCCTGT
TCCGACCCTGCCGCTTACCGGATACCTGTCCGCCTTTCTCCCTTCGGGAAGCGTGGCGCTTTCTCATAGC
TCACGCTGTAGGTATCTCAGTTCGGTGTAGGTCGTTCGCTCCAAGCTGGGCTGTGTGCACGAACCCCCCG
TTCAGCCCGACCGCTGCGCCTTATCCGGTAACTATCGTCTTGAGTCCAACCCGGTAAGACACGACTTATC
GCCACTGGCAGCAGCCACTGGTAACAGGATTAGCAGAGCGAGGTATGTAGGCGGTGCTACAGAGTTCTTG
AAGTGGTGGCCTAACTACGGCTACACTAGAAGGACAGTATTTGGTATCTGCGCTCTGCTGAAGCCAGTTA
CCTTCGGAAAAAGAGTTGGTAGCTCTTGATCCGGCAAACAAACCACCGCTGGTAGCGGTGGTTTTTTTGT
TTGCAAGCAGCAGATTACGCGCAGAAAAAAAGGATCTCAAGAAGATCCTTTGATCTTTTCTACGGGGTCT
GACGCTCAGTGGAACGAAAACTCACGTTAAGGGATTTTGGTCATGAGATTATCAAAAAGGATCTTCACCT
AGATCCTTTTAAATTAAAAATGAAGTTTTAAATCAATCTAAAGTATATATGAGTAAACTTGGTCTGACAG
TTACCAATGCTTAATCAGTGAGGCACCTATCTCAGCGATCTGTCTATTTCGTTCATCCATAGTTGCCTGA
CTCCCCGTCGTGTAGATAACTACGATACGGGAGGGCTTACCATCTGGCCCCAGTGCTGCAATGATACCGC
GAGACCCACGCTCACCGGCTCCAGATTTATCAGCAATAAACCAGCCAGCCGGAAGGGCCGAGCGCAGAAG
TGGTCCTGCAACTTTATCCGCCTCCATCCAGTCTATTAATTGTTGCCGGGAAGCTAGAGTAAGTAGTTCG
CCAGTTAATAGTTTGCGCAACGTTGTTGCCATTGCTGCAGGCATCGTGGTGTCACGCTCGTCGTTTGGTA
TGGCTTCATTCAGCTCCGGTTCCCAACGATCAAGGCGAGTTACATGATCCCCCATGTTGTGCAAAAAAGC
GGTTAGCTCCTTCGGTCCTCCGATCGTTGTCAGAAGTAAGTTGGCCGCAGTGTTATCACTCATGGTTATG
GCAGCACTGCATAATTCTCTTACTGTCATGCCATCCGTAAGATGCTTTTCTGTGACTGGTGAGTACTCAA
CCAAGTCATTCTGAGAATAGTGTATGCGGCGACCGAGTTGCTCTTGCCCGGCGTCAACACGGGATAATAC
CGCGCCACATAGCAGAACTTTAAAAGTGCTCATCATTGGAAAACGTTCTTCGGGGCGAAAACTCTCAAGG
ATCTTACCGCTGTTGAGATCCAGTTCGATGTAACCCACTCGTGCACCCAACTGATCTTCAGCATCTTTTA
CTTTCACCAGCGTTTCTGGGTGAGCAAAAACAGGAAGGCAAAATGCCGCAAAAAAGGGAATAAGGGCGAC
ACGGAAATGTTGAATACTCATACTCTTCCTTTTTCAATATTATTGAAGCATTTATCAGGGTTATTGTCTC
ATGAGCGGATACATATTTGAATGTATTTAGAAAAATAAACAAATAGGGGTTCCGCGCACATTTCCCCGAA
AAGTGCCACCTGACGTCTAAGAAACCATTATTATCATGACATTAACCTATAAAAATAGGCGTATCACGAG
GCCCTTTCGTCTTCAAGAATTGCTAGCAATTGCTAGCAATTGCTAGCAATTCATACCAGATCACCGAAAA
CTGTCCTCCAAATGTGTCCCCCTCACACTCCCAAATTCGCGGGCTTCTGCCTCTTAGACCACTCTACCCT
ATTCCCCACACTCACCGGAGCCAAAGCCGCGGCCCTTCCGTTTCTTTGCT
