>Addgene plasmid #83376 | Talin-TS | addgene partial sequence | sequence record 161461 | CMV-F 5'-CGCAAATGGGCGGTAGGCGTG-3'
GCTTTCGCTGAAGATTAGCATTGGGAATGTGGTGAAGACGATGCAATTTGAGCCATCTACCATGGTGTAC
GACGCCTGCCGCATGATTCGTGAGCGGATCCCAGAGGCCCTGGCTGGCCCTCCCAACGACTTTGGGCTCT
TTCTGTCAGATGATGACCCCAAAAAAGGCATCTGGCTAGAGGCTGGGAAAGCTTTGGACTACTACATGCT
CCGAAATGGGGACACCATGGAGTACAGAAAAAAGCAGAGACCCCTGAAGATCCGGATGTTAGACGGAACG
GTGAAGACTATCATGGTGGATGACTCCAAGACCGTCACAGACATGCTCATGACCATTTGTGCCCGAATTG
GTATCACCAACCATGATGAGTATTCACTGGTTCGAGAGCTGATGGAAGAAAAGAAAGATGAGGGGACAGG
GACCCTGAGAAAAGACAAGACCCTACTGCGAGATGAAAAGAAGATGGAGAAGCTAAAGCAGAAGTTGCAC
ACAGACGATGAGTTGAACTGGCTGGACCATGGGCGGACACTGAGGGAACAGGGAGTGGAAGAGCATGAGA
CGTTGCTGCTGCGGAGAAAGTTCTTCTACTCAGACCAGAATGTGGATTCCCGAGACCCTGTACAGCTGAA
CCTTCTCTATGTGCAGGCACGAGATGACATCCTGA
