>Addgene plasmid #83376 | Talin-TS | addgene partial sequence | sequence record 161463 | mTln1-F 5'-aatggagcctcaccaacatc-3'
TTACTCTGGACTTTGGAGACTATCAGGATGGCTACTACTCAGTACAGACGACAGAAGGCGAGCAGATCGC
ACAGCTCATTGCTGGCTACATAGATATCATCCTTAAGAAGAAAAAAAGCAAGGACCATTTTGGGCTGGAG
GGAGATGAAGAGTCTACTATGTTGGAGGACTCAGTGTCTCCCAAAAAGTCAACAGTCCTTCAGCAGCAGT
ACAACCGAGTGGGGAAAGTGGAGCACGGCTCTGTGGTCGAGATGGTGAGCAAGGGCGAGGAGCTGTTCAC
CGGGGTGGTGCCCATCCTGGTCGAGCTGGACGGCGACGTAAACGGCCACAAGTTCAGCGTGTCCGGCGAG
GGCGAGGGCGATGCCACCTACGGCAAGCTGACCCTGAAGTTCATCTGCACCACCGGCAAGCTGCCCGTGC
CCTGGCCCACCCTCGTGACCACCCTGACCTACGGCGTGCAGTGCTTCAGCCGCTACCCCGACCACATGAA
GCAGCACGACTTCTTCAAGTCCGCCATGCCCGAAGGCTACGTCCAGGAGCGCACCATCTTCTTCAAGGAC
GACGGCAACTACAAGACCCGCGCCGAGGTGAAGTTCGAGGGCGACACCCTGGTGAACCGCATCGAGCTGA
AGGGCATCGACTTCAAGGAGGACGGCAACATCCTGGGGCACAAGCTGGAGTACAACTACAACAGCCACAA
CGTCTATATCATGGCCGACAAGCAGAAGAACGGCATCAAGGTGAACTTCAAGATCCGCCACAACATCGAG
GACGGCAGCGTGCAGCTCGCCGACCACTACCAGCAGAACACCCCCATCGGCGACGGCCCCGTGCTGCTGC
CCGACAACCACTACCTGAGCACC
