>Addgene plasmid #83376 | Talin-TS | addgene partial sequence | sequence record 163931 | TagRFPmKate-F1 5'-AGGCCGACAAAGAGACCTAC-3'
TGCGACCTCCCTAGCAAACTGGGGCACAAACTTAATGCGGCCGCGGCTCTGCCAGCCATCATGCGCTCTG
GAGCCTCTGGTCCTGAGAATTTCCAGGTGGGGAGCATGCCACCTGCCCAGCAGCAGATCACCAGTGGCCA
GATGCACCGAGGACACATGCCACCTCTGACTTCAGCCCAGCAGGCGCTCACTGGAACCATTAACTCCAGC
ATGCAGGCTGTGCAGGCTGCCCAGGCCACTCTGGATGACTTTGAGACTCTACCCCCTCTTGGCCAGGATG
CTGCCTCCAAAGCTTGGCGTAAGAACAAGATGGATGAATCAAAGCATGAGATCCACTCCCAGGTAGATGC
CATCACAGCTGGCACTGCCTCTGTGGTAAACCTGACAGCAGGAGATCCTGCAGAGACAGACTATACAGCA
GTGGGCTGTGCAGTCACCACCATCTCTTCCAACCTGACGGAGATGTCCCGTGGGGTGAAGCTATTGGCTG
CCCTGCTGGAGGATGAAGGCGGCAATGGCCGGCCCCTTCTGCAAGCAGCAAAGGGCCTTGCAGGGGCTGT
GTCGGAACTGCTTCGCAGTGCTCAGCCCGCCAGCGCTGAGCCTCGTCAGAACCTGCTGCAGGCAGCCGGG
AACGTGGGCCAGGCCAGTGGGGAGCTGTTGCAGCAAATTGGGGAAAGTGACACTGACCCCCACT
